Addgene plasmid #126884: pICSL4723_ Rac4
Purpose: Genome editing of the wheat homolog of a susceptibility gene of O. sativa. Encodes wheat optimized Cas9 module, nptII resistance gene, and specific sgRNA modules on the binary plasmid pICSL4723.
Depositing lab: Sophien Kamoun. Depositing organization: Sainsbury Laboratory, Norwich.
Backbone
  Vector backbone: pICSL4723
  Vector type: CRISPR
Growth in bacteria
  Bacterial resistance: Kanamycin, 50 μg/mL
  Growth temperature: 37°C
  Growth strain: DH5alpha
  Copy number: High Copy
Gene/Insert
  Gene/Insert name: Wheat_live_Cas9
  gRNA/shRNA sequence: GGTGTAGCAGATGAGCATGC, GGACGGCACCACCGTGAACC, CTTGATGAACCGGGAAGCGC, CACGGTGAATTTGGGCCTTT
  Species: Synthetic
  Insert size (bp): 8726
  Cloning method: Restriction Enzyme; 5′ cloning site Unknown (unknown if destroyed)
Terms and licenses: Academic/Nonprofit Terms; Industry Terms: Not Available to Industry
Depositor comments: Encodes gene specific sgRNAs driven by the wheat U6 promoter; encodes the plant selectable marker nptII driven by the rice Act1 promoter.
How to cite: pICSL4723_ Rac4 was a gift from Sophien Kamoun (Addgene plasmid # 126884 ; http://n2t.net/addgene:126884 ; RRID:Addgene_126884)
