[The description below was written by a language model from this plasmid's Addgene catalogue record and pLannotate feature annotations shown in this document.]
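Description:
pICSL4723_ Rac4 is a 17.3 kb T-DNA binary CRISPR vector built on the pICSL4723 backbone for Cas9-mediated genome editing in wheat, targeting the wheat homolog of a rice (O. sativa) susceptibility gene. Outside the T-DNA borders, the backbone carries a high-copy ColE1/pUC-type origin for propagation in E. coli. It also carries the pVS1 replication and stability functions (RepA, StaA, oriV), which typically maintain such plasmids in Agrobacterium. A bacterial kanamycin resistance gene (aphA-3) is expressed from the bla promoter. The nopaline-type left and right border repeats delimit the DNA that would be transferred to the plant.

Inside the borders, next to the left border, is the plant selectable marker nptII, driven by the rice Act1 promoter and ended by a NOS terminator. The annotation splits this coding sequence into two fragments separated by a gap, which may reflect an intron, although the record does not say so. Next is the wheat-optimised Streptococcus pyogenes Cas9 module under a maize ubiquitin promoter. Downstream of Cas9, in the same orientation and ahead of a second NOS terminator, the feature table detects an Arabidopsis histone H2B sequence and a GFP variant. This suggests a nuclear fluorescent reporter linked to Cas9, perhaps the "live" in the insert name, but how it is joined to Cas9 is not stated. Four sgRNA cassettes follow towards the right border, each with an S. pyogenes guide scaffold. According to the depositor, each is driven by the wheat U6 promoter, which was not itself annotated. Expressing four guides allows multiplexed cutting at several sites in the target gene, or across its homoeologous copies, to generate knockout alleles. The short attB2, 9xHis and MCS hits are probably incidental matches.
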