Features (pLannotate 1.2.2; 27 found; start..end, strand, type, name):
     32..56      +  misc_feature   RB T-DNA repeat: right border repeat from nopaline C58 T-DNA
    365..994     +  CDS            pVS1 StaA: stability protein from the Pseudomonas plasmid pVS1 (Heeb et al., 2000)
   1423..2496    +  CDS            pVS1 RepA: replication protein from the Pseudomonas plasmid pVS1 (Heeb et al., 2000)
   2562..2756    +  rep_origin     pVS1 oriV: origin of replication for the Pseudomonas plasmid pVS1 (Heeb et al., 2000)
   2818..2922    +  promoter       AmpR promoter: bla
   2923..3717    +  CDS            KanR: aminoglycoside phosphotransferase; aphA-3; confers resistance to kanamycin
   3888..4476    +  rep_origin     ori: high-copy-number ColE1/pMB1/pBR322/pUC origin of replication
   4612..4636    +  misc_feature   LB T-DNA repeat: left border repeat from nopaline C58 T-DNA
   4727..4979    -  terminator     NOS terminator: nopaline synthase terminator and poly(A) signal
   4992..5282    -  CDS            NeoR/KanR (fragment): aminoglycoside phosphotransferase confers resistance to neomycin, kanamycin, and G418 (Geneticin®)
   5591..6090    -  CDS            NeoR/KanR (fragment): aminoglycoside phosphotransferase from Tn5; aph(3')-II (or nptII); confers resistance to neomycin, kanamycin, and G418 (Geneticin®)
   6627..6652    -  CDS            9xHis (fragment): 9xHis affinity tag
   6653..7495    -  promoter       Act1 promoter: rice actin promoter
   7529..7724    -  terminator     NOS terminator (fragment): nopaline synthase terminator and poly(A) signal
   7754..8470    -  CDS            oxGFP: oxGFP is a basic (constitutively fluorescent) green fluorescent protein published in 2015, derived from Aequorea victoria.
   8489..8923    -  CDS            H2B10_ARATH: Experimental evidence at protein level: Swiss-Prot protein existence level 1. Core component of nucleosome. Nucleosomes wrap and compact DNA into chromatin, limiting DNA accessibility to the cellular machineries which require DNA as a template. Histones thereby play a central role in transcription regulation, DNA repair, DNA replication and chromosomal stability. DNA accessibility is regulated via a complex set of post-translational modifications of histones, also called histone code, and nucleosome remodeling. From Arabidopsis thaliana (Mouse-ear cress).
   9110..13213   -  CDS            cas9: CAS9_STRP1 - Also known as csn1 From Streptococcus pyogenes serotype M1.
  13347..13369   +  misc_feature   MCS (fragment): pUC18/19 multiple cloning site
  13587..15136   -  promoter       Ubi promoter (fragment): maize polyubiquitin gene promoter
  15576..15651   +  misc_RNA       gRNA scaffold: guide RNA scaffold for the Streptococcus pyogenes CRISPR/Cas9 system
  15663..15684   -  protein_bind   attB2 (fragment): mutant version of attB; recombination site for the Gateway® BP reaction BP Clonase™
  16100..16175   +  misc_RNA       gRNA scaffold: guide RNA scaffold for the Streptococcus pyogenes CRISPR/Cas9 system
  16187..16208   -  protein_bind   attB2 (fragment): mutant version of attB; recombination site for the Gateway® BP reaction BP Clonase™
  16624..16699   +  misc_RNA       gRNA scaffold: guide RNA scaffold for the Streptococcus pyogenes CRISPR/Cas9 system
  16711..16732   -  protein_bind   attB2 (fragment): mutant version of attB; recombination site for the Gateway® BP reaction BP Clonase™
  17148..17223   +  misc_RNA       gRNA scaffold: guide RNA scaffold for the Streptococcus pyogenes CRISPR/Cas9 system
  17235..17256   -  protein_bind   attB2 (fragment): mutant version of attB; recombination site for the Gateway® BP reaction BP Clonase™
>Addgene plasmid #126884 | pICSL4723_ Rac4 | addgene full sequence | sequence record 249713 | Addgene NGS Result
CACGAAGTGATCCGTTTAAACTATCAGTGTTTGACAGGATATATTGGCGGGTAAACCTAAGAGAAAAGAG
CGTTTATTAGAATAATCGGATATTTAAAAGGGCGTGAAAAGGTTTATCCGTTCGTCCATTTGTATGTGCA
TGCCAACCACAGGGTTCCCCTCGGGAGTCAGCCGTGCGGCTGCATGAAATCCTGGCCGGTTTGTCTGATG
CCAAGCTGGCGGCCTGGCCGGCCAGCTTGGCCGCTGAAGAAACCGAGCGCCGCCGTCTAAAAAGGTGATG
TGTATTTGAGTAAAACAGCTTGCGTCATGCGGTCGCTGCGTATATGATGCGATGAGTAAATAAACAAATA
CGCAAGGGGAACGCATGAAGGTTATCGCTGTACTTAACCAGAAAGGCGGGTCAGGCAAGACGACCATCGC
AACCCATCTAGCCCGCGCCCTGCAACTCGCCGGGGCCGATGTTCTGTTAGTCGATTCCGATCCCCAGGGC
AGTGCCCGCGATTGGGCGGCCGTGCGGGAAGATCAACCGCTAACCGTTGTCGGCATCGACCGCCCGACGA
TTGACCGCGACGTGAAGGCCATCGGCCGGCGCGACTTCGTAGTGATCGACGGAGCGCCCCAGGCGGCGGA
CTTGGCTGTGTCCGCGATCAAGGCAGCCGACTTCGTGCTGATTCCGGTGCAGCCAAGCCCTTACGACATA
TGGGCCACCGCCGACCTGGTGGAGCTGGTTAAGCAGCGCATTGAGGTCACGGATGGAAGGCTACAAGCGG
CCTTTGTCGTGTCGCGGGCGATCAAAGGCACGCGCATCGGCGGTGAGGTTGCCGAGGCGCTGGCCGGGTA
CGAGCTGCCCATTCTTGAGTCCCGTATCACGCAGCGCGTGAGCTACCCAGGCACTGCCGCCGCCGGCACA
ACCGTTCTTGAATCAGAACCCGAGGGCGACGCTGCCCGCGAGGTCCAGGCGCTGGCCGCTGAAATTAAAT
CAAAACTCATTTGAGTTAATGAGGTAAAGAGAAAATGAGCAAAAGCACAAACACGCTAAGTGCCGGCCGT
CCGAGCGCACGCAGCAGCAAGGCTGCAACGTTGGCCAGCCTGGCAGACACGCCAGCCATGAAGCGGGTCA
ACTTTCAGTTGCCGGCGGAGGATCACACCAAGCTGAAGATGTACGCGGTACGCCAAGGCAAGACCATTAC
CGAGCTGCTATCTGAATACATCGCGCAGCTACCAGAGTAAATGAGCAAATGAATAAATGAGTAGATGAAT
TTTAGCGGCTAAAGGAGGCGGCATGGAAAATCAAGAACAACCAGGCACCGACGCCGTGGAATGCCCCATG
TGTGGAGGAACGGGCGGTTGGCCAGGCGTAAGCGGCTGGGTTGTCTGCCGGCCCTGCAATGGCACTGGAA
CCCCCAAGCCCGAGGAATCGGCGTGAGCGGTCGCAAACCATCCGGCCCGGTACAAATCGGCGCGGCGCTG
GGTGATGACCTGGTGGAGAAGTTGAAGGCCGCGCAGGCCGCCCAGCGGCAACGCATCGAGGCAGAAGCAC
GCCCCGGTGAATCGTGGCAAGCGGCCGCTGATCGAATCCGCAAAGAATCCCGGCAACCGCCGGCAGCCGG
TGCGTCGTCGATTAGGAAGCCGCCCAAGGGCGACGAGCAACCAGATTTTTTCGTTCCGATGCTCTATGAC
GTGGGCACCCGCGATAGTCGCAGCATCATGGACGTGGCCGTTTTCCGTCTGTCGAAGCGTGACCGACGAG
CTGGCGAGGTGATCCGCTACGAGCTTCCAGACGGGCACGTAGAGGTTTCCGCAGGGCCGGCCGGCATGGC
CAGTGTGTGGGATTACGACCTGGTACTGATGGCGGTTTCCCATCTAACCGAATCCATGAACCGATACCGG
GAAGGGAAGGGAGACAAGCCCGGCCGCGTGTTCCGTCCACACGTTGCGGACGTACTCAAGTTCTGCCGGC
GAGCCGATGGCGGAAAGCAGAAAGACGACCTGGTAGAAACCTGCATTCGGTTAAACACCACGCACGTTGC
CATGCAGCGTACGAAGAAGGCCAAGAACGGCCGCCTGGTGACGGTATCCGAGGGTGAAGCCTTGATTAGC
CGCTACAAGATCGTAAAGAGCGAAACCGGGCGGCCGGAGTACATCGAGATCGAGCTAGCTGATTGGATGT
ACCGCGAGATTACAGAAGGCAAGAACCCGGACGTGCTGACGGTTCACCCCGATTACTTTTTGATCGATCC
CGGCATCGGCCGTTTTCTCTACCGCCTGGCACGCCGCGCCGCAGGCAAGGCAGAAGCCAGATGGTTGTTC
AAGACGATCTACGAACGCAGTGGCAGCGCCGGAGAGTTCAAGAAGTTCTGTTTCACCGTGCGCAAGCTGA
TCGGGTCAAATGACCTGCCGGAGTACGATTTGAAGGAGGAGGCGGGGCAGGCTGGCCCGATCCTAGTCAT
GCGCTACCGCAACCTGATCGAGGGCGAAGCATCCGCCGGTTCCTAATGTACGGAGCAGATGCTAGGGCAA
ATTGCCCTAGCAGGGGAAAAAGGTCGAAAAAGCTTCTTTCCTGTGGATAGCACGTACATTGGGAACCCAA
AGCCGTACATTGGGAACCGGAACCCGTACATTGGGAACCCAAAGCCGTACATTGGGAACCGGTCACACAT
GTAAGTGACTGATATAAAAGAGAAAAAAGGCGATTTTTCCGCCTAAAACTCTTTAAAACTTATTAAAACT
CTTAAAACCCGCCTGGCCTGTGCATAACTGTCTGGCCAGCGCACAGCCGAACAGCTGCAAAAAGCGCCCA
CATCAAGGCTCCGAGTGCGCGGAACCCCTATTTGTTTATTTTTCTAAATACATTCAAATATGTATCCGCT
CATGAGACAATAACCCTGATAAATGCTTCAATAATATTGAAAAAGGAAGAGTATGGCTAAAATGAGAATA
TCACCGGAATTGAAAAAACTGATCGAAAAATACCGCTGCGTAAAAGATACGGAAGGAATGTCTCCTGCTA
AGGTATATAAGCTGGTGGGAGAAAATGAAAACCTATATTTAAAAATGACGGACAGCCGGTATAAAGGGAC
CACCTATGATGTGGAACGGGAAAAGGACATGATGCTATGGCTGGAAGGAAAGCTGCCTGTTCCAAAGGTC
CTGCACTTTGAACGGCATGATGGCTGGAGCAATCTGCTCATGAGTGAGGCCGATGGCGTCCTTTGCTCGG
AAGAGTATGAAGATGAACAAAGCCCTGAAAAGATTATCGAGCTGTATGCGGAGTGCATCAGGCTCTTTCA
CTCCATCGACATATCGGATTGTCCCTATACGAATAGCTTAGACAGCCGCTTAGCCGAATTGGATTACTTA
CTGAATAACGATCTGGCCGATGTGGATTGCGAAAACTGGGAAGAGGACACTCCATTTAAAGATCCGCGCG
AGCTGTATGATTTTTTAAAGACGGAAAAGCCCGAAGAGGAACTTGTCTTTTCCCACGGCGACCTGGGAGA
CAGCAACATCTTTGTGAAAGATGGCAAAGTAAGTGGCTTTATTGATCTTGGGAGAAGCGGCAGGGCGGAC
AAGTGGTATGACATTGCCTTCTGCGTCCGGTCGCTCAGGGAGGATATCGGGGAAGAACAGTATGTCGAGC
TATTTTTTGACTTACTGGGGATCAAGCCTGATTGGGAGAAAATAAAATATTATATTTTACTGGATGAATT
GTTTTAGCTGTCAGACCAAGTTTACTCATATATACTTTAGATTGATTTAAAACTTCATTTTTAATTTAAA
AGGATCTAGGTGAAGATCCTTTTTGATAATCTCATGACCAAAATCCCTTAACGTGAGTTTTCGTTCCACT
GAGCGTCAGACCCCGTAGAAAAGATCAAAGGATCTTCTTGAGATCCTTTTTTTCTGCGCGTAATCTGCTG
CTTGCAAACAAAAAAACCACCGCTACCAGCGGTGGTTTGTTTGCCGGATCAAGAGCTACCAACTCTTTTT
CCGAAGGTAACTGGCTTCAGCAGAGCGCAGATACCAAATACTGTTCTTCTAGTGTAGCCGTAGTTAGGCC
ACCACTTCAAGAACTCTGTAGCACCGCCTACATACCTCGCTCTGCTAATCCTGTTACCAGTGGCTGCTGC
CAGTGGCGATAAGTCGTGTCTTACCGGGTTGGACTCAAGACGATAGTTACCGGATAAGGCGCAGCGGTCG
GGCTGAACGGGGGGTTCGTGCACACAGCCCAGCTTGGAGCGAACGACCTACACCGAACTGAGATACCTAC
AGCGTGAGCTATGAGAAAGCGCCACGCTTCCCGAAGGGAGAAAGGCGGACAGGTATCCGGTAAGCGGCAG
GGTCGGAACAGGAGAGCGCACGAGGGAGCTTCCAGGGGGAAACGCCTGGTATCTTTATAGTCCTGTCGGG
TTTCGCCACCTCTGACTTGAGCGTCGATTTTTGTGATGCTCGTCAGGGGGGCGGAGCCTATGGAAAAACG
CCAGCAACGCGGCCTTTTTACGGTTCCTGCTCGGATCTGTTGGACCGGACAGTAGTCATGGTTGATGGGC
TGCCTGTATCGAGTGGTGATTTTGTGCCGAGCTGCCGGTCGGGGAGCTGTTGGCTGGCTGGTGGCAGGAT
ATATTGTGGTGTAAACAAATTGACGCTTAGACAACTTAATAACACATTGCGGACGTTTTTAATGTACTGG
GGTTGAACACTCTGTGCCGAATTCGGATCCAGCGTCGATCTAGTAACATAGATGACACCGCGCGCGATAA
TTTATCCTAGTTTGCGCGCTATATTTTGTTTTCTATCGCGTATTAAATGTATAATTGCGGGACTCTAATC
ATAAAAACCCATCTCATAAATAACGTCATGCATTACATGTTAATTATTACATGCTTAACGTAATTCAACA
GAAATTATATGATAATCATCGCAAGACCGGCAACAGGATTCAATCTTAAGAAACTTTATTGCCAAATGTT
TGAACGATCTGCTTGACAAGCTCAGAAGAACTCGTCAAGAAGGCGATAGAAGGCGATGCGCTGCGAATCG
GGAGCGGCGATACCGTAAAGCACGAGGAAGCGGTCAGCCCATTCGCCGCCAAGCTCTTCAGCAATATCAC
GGGTAGCCAACGCTATGTCCTGATAGCGGTCCGCCACACCCAGCCGGCCACAGTCGATGAATCCAGAAAA
GCGGCCATTTTCCACCATGATATTCGGCAAGCAGGCATCGCCGTGGGTCACGACGAGATCCTCGCCGTCG
GGCATCCGCGCCTTGAGCCTGGCGAACAGTTCTGTTAATCAGAAAAACTCGGATTAATCGACAAATTCGA
TCGCACAAACTAGAAACTAACACCAGATCTAGATAGAAATCACAAGTCGAAGAGTAATTATTCGACAAAA
CTCAAATTATTTGAACAAATCGGATGATATCTATGAAACCCTAATCGAGAATTAAGATGATATCTAACGA
TCAAACCCAGAAAATCGTCTTAGATCTAAGATTAACAGAATCTAAACCAAAGAACATATACGAAATTGGG
ATCGAACGAAAACAAAATCGAAGATTTTGAGAGAATAAGGAACACAGAAACTTACCTGCAGGCGCGAGCC
CCTGATGCTCTTCGTCCAGATCATCCTGATCGACAAGACCGGCTTCCATCCGAGTACGTGCTCGCTCGAT
GCGATGTTTCGCTTGGTGGTCGAATGGGCAGGTAGCCGGATCAAGCGTATGCAGCCGCCGCATTGCATCA
GCCATGATGGATACTTTCTCGGCAGGAGCAAGGTGAGATGACAGGAGATCCTGCCCCGGCACTTCGCCCA
ATAGCAGCCAGTCCCTTCCCGCTTCAGTGACAACGTCGAGCACAGCTGCGCAAGGAACGCCCGTCGTGGC
CAGCCACGATAGCCGCGCTGCCTCGTCTTGGAGTTCATTCAGGGCACCGGACAGGTCGGTCTTGACAAAA
AGAACCGGGCGCCCCTGCGCTGACAGCCGGAACACGGCGGCATCAGAGCAGCCGATTGTCTGTTGTGCCC
AGTCATAGCCGAATAGCCTCTCCACCCAAGCGGCCGGAGAACCTGCGTGCAATCCATCTTGTTCAATCAT
TGGCTTCTACCTACAAAAAAGCTCCGCACGAGGCTGCATTTGTCACAAATCATGAAAAGAAAAACTACCG
ATGAACAATGCTGAGGGATTCAAATTCTACCCACAAAAAGAAGAAAGAAAGATCTAGCACATCTAAGCCT
GACGAAGCAGCAGAAATATATAAAAATATAAACCATAGTGCCCTTTTCCCCTCTTCCTGATCTTGTTTAG
CATGGCGGAAATTTTAAACCCCCCATCATCTCCCCCAACAACGGCGGATCGCAGATCTACATCCGAGAGC
CCCATTCCCCGCGAGATCCGGGCCGGATCCACGCCGGCGAGAGCCCCAGCCGCGAGATCCCGCCCCTCCC
GCGCACCGATCTGGGCGCGCACGAAGCCGCCTCTCGCCCACCCAAACTACCAAGGCCAAAGATCGTGTCC
GAGACGGAAAAAAAAAACGGAGAAAGAAAGAGGAGAGGGGCGGGGTGGTTACCGGCGCGGCGGCGGCGGA
GGGGGAGGGGGGAGGAGCTCGTCGTCCGGCAGCGAGGGGGGAGGAGGTGGAGGTGGTGGTGGTGGTGGTG
GTAGGGTTGGGGGGATGGGAGGAGAGGGGGGGGTATGTATATAGTGGCGATGGGGGGCGTTTCTTTGGAA
GCGGAGGGAGGGCCGGCCTCGTCGCTGGCTCGCGATCCTCCTCGCGTTTCCGGCCCCCACGACCCGGACC
CACCTGCTGTTTTTTCTTTTTCTTTTTTTTCTTTCTTTTTTTTTTTTTGGCTGCGAGACGTGCGGTGCGT
GCGGACAACTCACGGTGATAGTGGGGGGGTGTGGAGACTATTGTCCAGTTGGCTGGACTGGGGTGGGTTG
GGTTGGGTTGGGTTGGGCTGGGCTTGCTATGGATCGTGGATAGCACTTTGGGCTTTAGGAACTTTAGGGG
TTGTTTTTGTAAATGTTTTGAGTCTAAGTTTATCTTTTATTTTTACTAGAAAAAATACCCATGCGCTGCA
ACGGGGGAAAGCTATTTTAATCTTATTATTGTTCATTGTGAGAATTCGCCTGAATATATATTTTTCTCAA
AAATTATGTCAAATTAGCATATGGGTTTTTTTAAAGATATTTCTTATACAAATCCCTCTGTATTTACAAA
AGCAAACGAACTTAAAACCCGACTCAAATACAGATATGCATTTCCAAAAGCGAATAAACTTAAAAACCAA
TTCATACAAAAATGACGTATCAAAGTACCGACAAAAACATCCTCAATTTTTATAATAGTAGAAAAGAGTA
AATTTCACTTTGGGCCACCTTTTATTACCGATATTTTACTTTATACCACCTTTTAACTGATGTTTTCACT
TTTGACCAGGTAATCTTACCTTTGTTTTATTTTGGACTATCCCGACTCTCTTCTCAAGCATATGAATGAC
CTCGAGTATGCTAGCTCCGCAAGAATTCAAGCTTAGCGTATATTTTGTTTTCTATCGCGTATTAAATGTA
TAATTGCGGGACTCTAATCATAAAAACCCATCTCATAAATAACGTCATGCATTACATGTTAATTATTACA
TGCTTAACGTAATTCAACAGAAATTATATGATAATCATCGCAAGACCGGCAACAGGATTCAATCTTAAGA
AACTTTATTGCCAAATGTTTGAACACTAGTGATATCTGCGGCCGCAGTTATCACTTGTAGAGCTCATCCA
TCCCATGAGTGATGCCTGCAGCCGTTACAAACTCCAGAAGCACCATGTGATCCCTCTTTTCGTTAGGGTC
CTTAGACAGAACGGATTGGGTTGACAGGTAGTGATTGTCGGGCAGAAGCACTGGGCCATCGCCTATCGGC
GTGTTCTGCTGGTAGTGGTCAGCCAGTTGGACACTACCATCCTCCACATTATGCCGGATTTTGAAGTTCG
CCTTAATGCCGTTCTTCTGCTTGTCGGCAGTAATGTAGACGTTGTGAGAATTGAAGTTGTACTCGAGCTT
ATGCCCCAGTATGTTGCCGTCCTCTTTGAAGTCGATCCCTTTGAGTTCGATCCTGTTCACCAGTGTATCT
CCCTCGAACTTGACCTCCGCACGTGTCTTGTACGTTCCGTCGTCCTTAAAGCTGATGGTGCGTTCTTGGA
CATACCCCTCAGGCATGGCTGACTTGAAGAAGTCATGGCGTTTCATGTGGTCCGGATACCTCGAAAAGCA
CTGAACACCATATGTGAGAGTGGTGACCAACGTTGGCCATGGAACCGGCAGTTTCCCAGTGGTACAGATG
AACTTGAGGGTAAGCTTGCCATTGGTGGCATCACCTTCACCTTCGCCTCTCACGCTGAACTTGTGGCCAT
TTACGTCGCCATCCAACTCGACCAAAATGGGCACAACTCCTGTAAAGAGCTCCTCTCCTTTGGACACCAT
GAAAGAGGCGCCCTGAGCAGAACTCGTAAACTTCGTAACCGCCTTAGTCCCTTCAGACACAGCATGTTTC
GCCAACTCACCGGGCAACACAAGTCTAACCGCAGTCTGAATCTCCCTGGAAGTAATCGTCGGCTTCTTGT
TGTACCTCGCCAGCTTCGAAGATTCACCAGCGAGCTTCTCAAAAATATCGTTGATGAAACTGTTCATAAT
TCCCATCGCTTTGCTTGAGATTCCGATGTCTGGATGAACTTGCTTCAACACCTTGAAGATGTAGATCTTG
TATGTCTCAACGTTCTTCTTTGATCTCTTCTTCTTCTTGTCTCCGGCGACGGCTGGTTCCTTGGGGAGTT
TCTTTCCGGCTTTTGGTTTCTTCTCTGCCGCTGCTGCTGGTTCGACTGCCGGAGTTTTCTCTGCCGGTTT
CTTCTCCGCTGGTTTCTTATCTGCCTTCGCCATGGACGTTGAGCCTGGAGCTGGGCCAGGATTCTCCTCC
ACATCACCAGCTTGCTTGAGCAGGGAAAAGTTCGTGGCTCCGGATCCGCCGTCGACTTTGCGCTTCTTCT
TGGGATCCTCCACTTTCCGCTTCTTCTTAGGGGAACCAGACCCAAGGGAGGCGTAATCTGGCACGTCATA
CGGATAGGCATCTCCTCCTAGTTGCGACAAGTCGATCCTCGTTTCGTACAGGCCTGTAATAGACTGGTGA
ATTAGGGTGGCATCGAGTACTTCTTTGGTGCTGGTATAGCGCTTCCTATCAATCGTCGTGTCAAAATATT
TGAACGCCGCAGGAGCGCCAAGGTTCGTCAACGTGAACAAGTGTATGATGTTTTCTGCCTGCTCCCGGAT
GGGTTTGTCCCGATGCTTGTTGTAGGCGGACAACACCTTGTCAAGGTTAGCGTCAGCAAGAATCACCCTC
TTCGAGAACTCACTGATCTGTTCGATGATCTCATCGAGGTAGTGCTTGTGTTGCTCCACAAACAGCTGCT
TTTGCTCATTGTCCTCTGGGGAACCCTTAAGTTTCTCATAGTGTGAGGCGAGATACAGGAAGTTGACGTA
CTTGGATGGGAGTGCCAGCTCGTTCCCCTTTTGCAACTCGCCTGCGCTGGCAAGCATCCTCTTTCTCCCA
TTCTCCAGCTCGAACAAGCTGTATTTCGGCAACTTTATGATGAGATCTTTCTTGACTTCCTTGTATCCTT
TCGCCTCCAAGAAATCAATGGGATTCTTCTCAAAGCTGGAACGCTCCATAATGGTAATCCCGAGCAACTC
CTTTACGCTCTTCAGCTTCTTCGACTTCCCCTTTTCCACCTTGGCAACAACCAGCACGGAGTACGCCACT
GTAGGACTGTCAAAGCCACCGTACTTCTTTGGATCCCAGTCTTTCTTACGGGCTATAAGCTTATCGCTAT
TGCGCTTCGGAAGGATTGACTCTTTCGAGAAGCCGCCGGTTTGGACTTCCGTTTTCTTGACGATGTTGAC
TTGTGGCATGCTTAGCACCTTCCGGACAGTAGCAAAGTCTCTCCCCTTGTCCCACACTATCTCACCAGTT
TCTCCGTTAGTCTCTATCAGCGGACGTTTTCTGATCTCTCCATTGGCCAGGGTGATCTCAGTCTTGAAGA
AGTTCATTATGTTGCTGTAAAAGAAGTACTTGGCGGTGGCCTTGCCGATTTCCTGCTCACTCTTCGCAAT
CATCTTCCTTACGTCATAAACCTTGTAGTCACCGTAGACGAACTCCGACTCAAGCTTGGGATATTTCTTG
ATGAGTGCAGTGCCAACCACAGCATTGAGATAGGCATCATGGGCGTGATGGTAGTTGTTGATCTCACGGA
CCTTATAGAACTGGAAGTCCTTCCGAAAGTCGGACACCAGTTTAGATTTCAGAGTAATAACTTTGACTTC
CCGGATTAGCTTGTCATTCTCATCGTATTTTGTGTTCATGCGTGAGTCCAGGATCTGTGCAACGTGCTTG
GTGATTTGCCGTGTCTCAACCAGTTGGCGCTTGATAAATCCGGCCTTATCTAGCTCACTGAGGCCGCCTC
TCTCCGCCTTGGTAAGGTTGTCGAACTTCCTTTGTGTAATGAGCTTTGCATTGAGGAGTTGCCTCCAGTA
GTTCTTCATCTTCTTGACGACTTCCTCAGAAGGCACGTTGTCTGACTTCCCGCGGTTCTTGTCGGACCTG
GTCAGCACCTTGTTGTCGATAGAGTCGTCTTTGAGGAAGCTTTGTGGTACTATATGATCGACATCGTAGT
CAGATAGGCGATTGATGTCGAGCTCCTGGTCCACGTACATATCGCGTCCGTTTTGGAGGTAGTAGAGGTA
GAGCTTCTCGTTTTGCAGTTGGGTGTTTTCGACCGGATGCTCCTTGAGAATTTGTGATCCGAGCTCCTTG
ATGCCTTCTTCGATTCTCTTCATCCTTTCCCTGGAGTTCTTCTGCCCCTTCTGTGTGGTTTGGTTCTCCC
GAGCCATCTCAATCACGATATTCTCGGGCTTATGTCTACCCATCACTTTGACCAGCTCATCGACAACCTT
CACTGTTTGAAGTATACCCTTCTTGATGGCTGGAGATCCGGCCAAATTCGCGATATGCTCGTGGAGCGAA
TCGCCTTGGCCTGAAACCTGAGCCTTCTGAATGTCCTCCTTGAAGGTCAAGGAGTCATCGTGGATTAGCT
GCATAAAGTTCCTGTTTGCGAACCCATCGGACTTGAGGAAGTCGAGGATGGTCTTGCCCGACTGCTTATC
GCGAATGCCATTGATCAGCTTCCTGCTCAGCCTGCCCCAACCTGTGTAGCGCCTGCGCTTCAGCTGCTTC
ATCACTTTGTCGTCAAAGAGGTGCGCATACGTCTTGAGCCTCTCTTCGATCATCTCGCGGTCCTCGAAGA
GAGTAAGCGTCAGAACGATGTCCTCCAAGATGTCCTCGTTCTCTTCGTTATCGAGGAAGTCTTTATCCTT
AATGATCTTGAGCAAGTCGTGGTACGTTCCCAGCGAGGCGTTGAAGCGATCCTCAACGCCGCTTATCTCC
ACAGAGTCAAAGCACTCGATTTTCTTAAAGTAGTCCTCCTTTAGCTGCTTGACTGTGACCTTGCGATTGG
TCTTGAAAAGGAGATCCACTATGGCCTTCTTCTGCTCTCCTGACAGAAAGGCCGGTTTCCTCATACCCTC
AGTAACGTACTTGACCTTGGTCAGCTCGTTGTAGACGGTGAAGTACTCGTACAGTAGGGAATGTTTGGGG
AGGACCTTCTCGTTTGGCAGATTCTTGTCGAAGTTGGTCATCCTCTCGATGAAGCTTTGGGCAGAAGCGC
CCTTGTCCACCACCTCCTCGAAGTTCCATGGGGTAATCGTTTCCTCCGATTTTCTAGTCATCCACGCGAA
CCTAGAGTTGCCCCTTGCCAATGGGCCCACATAGTAGGGGATTCTGAATGTGAGGATCTTCTCGATTTTC
TCCCGGTTGTCTTTGAGGAATGGGTAAAAGTCCTCTTGCCTACGAAGTATGGCGTGAAGCTCGCCCAGAT
GGATTTGGTGTGGAATGCTTCCATTGTCGAAGGTACGCTGCTTGCGGAGTAGATCCTCGCGATTGAGCTT
AACCAGGAGCTCTTCAGTGCCATCCATCTTCTCGAGAATGGGCTTGATAAACTTGTAGAACTCCTCCTGT
GACGCGCCACCGTCGATGTACCCAGCATACCCGTTCTTTGATTGATCGAAGAAGATCTCTTTGTACTTCT
CCGGCAGCTGTTGTCTGACGAGAGCCTTGAGGAGCGTGAGATCCTGGTGATGTTCGTCGTACCGTTTGAT
CATGGATGCCGAAAGAGGAGCCTTGGTAATCTCAGTGTTAACGCGCAGAATATCGGACAAGAGGATTGCA
TCTGACAAGTTCTTCGCTGCAAGGAAAAGGTCCGCATACTGGTCGCCGATTTGGGCAAGCAGATTGTCGA
GATCGTCGTCGTACGTGTCTTTGGACAGTTGGAGCTTGGCATCCTCGGCCAGGTCAAAGTTAGACTTGAA
GTTAGGGGTGAGCCCTAGACTAAGGGCAATAAGGTTGCCAAACAATCCGTTCTTCTTTTCGCCTGGCAGT
TGGGCTATCAGATTTTCGAGCCTCCGGCTTTTCGACAGCCGAGCACTCAAGATTGCCTTCGCATCAACTC
CTGACGCGTTGATGGGGTTCTCTTCAAAGAGCTGATTGTATGTCTGGACCAGTTGGATGAAGAGTTTGTC
AACATCGGAATTGTCCGGATTAAGGTCGCCTTCGATGAGGAAGTGCCCACGGAACTTAATCATATGGGCC
AGGGCCAAATAGATGAGGCGCAAATCAGCCTTGTCAGTGCTATCTACGAGCTTCTTCCTCAGGTGATAGA
TGGTAGGATACTTCTCGTGGTATGCGACTTCGTCGACAATGTTCCCGAATATCGGATGGCGTTCGTGCTT
CTTGTCCTCTTCTACGAGGAAGCTTTCCTCGAGCCGATGGAAGAAGGAGTCATCCACTTTCGCCATTTCG
TTGGAAAAGATCTCTTGTAGGTAGCAGATCCTGTTCTTTCTACGCGTATAGCGCCTTCTTGCTGTGCGCT
TGAGGCGGGTCGCTTCGGCTGTCTCCCCGGAATCAAAGAGCAACGCACCTATTAGGTTCTTCTTGATGGA
GTGCCTGTCGGTGTTGCCCAGCACTTTAAATTTCTTCGATGGCACCTTGTACTCGTCAGTGATGACAGCC
CAACCCACACTATTCGTTCCTATATCCAACCCGATAGAGTACTTCTTGTCCATGGTGGCAATGCCAGGAC
CCCTGTACCGAAGGCTGCTAATCCGACACACCCTACCCACCTTCCTCTTCTTCTTCGGCCCCATGGTGGC
ACGCGTGAGAAATCTCGAGAGCTCCAGATTCTCCCCGGGAATTCCAGATCCTCTAGAGTCGACCTGCAGA
AGTAACACCAAACAACAGGGTGAGCATCGACAAAAGAAACAGTACCAAGCAAATAAATAGCGTATGAAGG
CAGGGCTAAAAAAATCCACATATAGCTGCTGCATATGCCATCATCCAAGTATATCAAGATCAAAATAATT
ATAAAACATACTTGTTTATTATAATAGATAGGTACTCAAGGTTAGAGCATATGAATAGATGCTGCATATG
CCATCATGTATATGCATCAGTAAAACCCACATCAACATGTATACCTATCCTAGATCGATATTTCCATCCA
TCTTAAACTCGTAACTATGAAGATGTATGACACACACATACAGTTCCAAAATTAATAAATACACCAGGTA
GTTTGAAACAGTATTCTACTCCGATCTAGAACGAATGAACGACCGCCCAACCACACCACATCATCACAAC
CAAGACAAAAAAAAGCATGAAAAGATGACCCGACAAACAAGTGCACGGCATATATTGAAATAAAGGAAAA
GGGCAAACCAAACCCTATGCAACGAAACAAAAAAAATCATGAAATCGATCCCGTCTGCGGAACGGCTAGA
GCCATCCCAGGATTCCCCAAAGAGAAACACTGGCAAGTTAGCAATCAGAACGTGTCTGACGTACAGGTCG
CATCCGTGTACGAACGCTAGCAGCACGGATCTAACACAAACACGGATCTAACACAAACATGAACAGAAGT
AGAACTACCGGGCCCTAACCATGGACCGGAACGCCGATCTAGAGAAGGTAGAGAGGGGGGGGGGGGGAGG
ACGAGCGGCGTACCTTGAAGCGGAGGTGCCGACGGGTGGATTTGGGGGAGATCTGGTTGTGTGTGTGTGC
GCTCCGAACAACACGAGGTTGGGGAAAGAGGGTGTGGAGGGGGTGTCTATTTATTACGGCGGGCGAGGAA
GGGAAAGCGAAGGAGCGGTGGGAAAGGAATCCCCCGTAGCTGCCGGTGCCGTGAGAGGAGGAGGAGGCCG
CCTGCCGTGCCGGCTCACGTCTGCCGCTCCGCCACGCAATTTCTGGATGCCGACAGCGGAGCAAGTCCAA
CGGTGGAGCGGAACTCTCGAGAGGGGTCCAGAGGCAGCGACAGAGATGCCGTGCCGTCTGCTTCGCTTGG
CCCGACGCGACGCTGCTGGTTCGCTGGTTGGTGTCCGTTAGACTCGTCGACGGCGTTTAACAGGCTGGCA
TTATCTACTCGAAACAAGAAAAATGTTTCCTTAGTTTTTTTAATTTCTTAAAGGGTATTTGTTTAATTTT
TAGTCACTTTATTTTATTCTATTTTATATCTAAATTATTAAATAAAAAAACTAAAATAGAGTTTTAGTTT
TCTTAATTTAGAGGCTAAAATAGAATAAAATAGATGTACTAAAAAAATTAGTCTATAAAAACCATTAACC
CTAAACCCTAAATGGATGTACTAATAAAATGGATGAAGTATTATATAGGTGAAGCTATTTGCAAAAAAAA
AGGAGAACACATGCACACTAAAAAGATAAAACTGTAGAGTCCTGTTGTCAAAATACTCAATTGTCCTTTA
GACCATGTCTAACTGTTCATTTATATGATTCTCTAAAACACTGATATTATTGTAGTACTATAGATTATAT
TATTCGTAGAGTAAAGTTTAAATATATGTATAAAGATAGATAAACTGCACTTCAAACAAGTGTGACAAAA
AAAATATGTGGTAATTTTTTATAACTTAGACATGCAATGCTCATTATCTCTAGAGAGGGGCACGACCGGG
TCACGCTGCACTGCAGGCATGCAAGCTTCACCACTTTGTACCATGGTGCTCCACTAGAATTCGAGCTCGG
AGGACCAAGCCCGTTATTCTGACAGTTCTGGTGCTCAACACATTTATATTTATCAAGGAGCACATTGTTA
CTCACTGCTAGGAGGGAATCGAACTAGGAATATTGATCAGAGGAACTACGAGAGAGCTGAAGATAACTGC
CCTCTAGCTCTCACTGATCTGGGTCGCATAGTGAGATGCAGCCCACGTGAGTTCAGCAACGGTCTAGCGC
TGGGCTTTTAGGCCCGCATGATCGGGCTTTTGTCGGGTGGTCGACGTGTTCACGATTGGGGAGAGCAACG
CAGCAGTTCCTCTTAGTTTAGTCCCACCTCGCCTGTCCAGCAGAGTTCTGACCGGTTTATAAACTCGCTT
GCTGCATCAGACTTGGGTGTAGCAGATGAGCATGCGTTTTAGAGCTAGAAATAGCAAGTTAAAATAAGGC
TAGTCCGTTATCAACTTGAAAAAGTGGCACCGAGTCGGTGCTTTTTTTCTAGACCCAGCTTTCTTGTACA
AAGTTGGCATTACGCTTTACGAATTCCCATGGGGAGGACCAAGCCCGTTATTCTGACAGTTCTGGTGCTC
AACACATTTATATTTATCAAGGAGCACATTGTTACTCACTGCTAGGAGGGAATCGAACTAGGAATATTGA
TCAGAGGAACTACGAGAGAGCTGAAGATAACTGCCCTCTAGCTCTCACTGATCTGGGTCGCATAGTGAGA
TGCAGCCCACGTGAGTTCAGCAACGGTCTAGCGCTGGGCTTTTAGGCCCGCATGATCGGGCTTTTGTCGG
GTGGTCGACGTGTTCACGATTGGGGAGAGCAACGCAGCAGTTCCTCTTAGTTTAGTCCCACCTCGCCTGT
CCAGCAGAGTTCTGACCGGTTTATAAACTCGCTTGCTGCATCAGACTTGCTTGATGAACCGGGAAGCGCG
TTTTAGAGCTAGAAATAGCAAGTTAAAATAAGGCTAGTCCGTTATCAACTTGAAAAAGTGGCACCGAGTC
GGTGCTTTTTTTCTAGACCCAGCTTTCTTGTACAAAGTTGGCATTACGCTCAGAGAATTCGCATGCGGAG
GACCAAGCCCGTTATTCTGACAGTTCTGGTGCTCAACACATTTATATTTATCAAGGAGCACATTGTTACT
CACTGCTAGGAGGGAATCGAACTAGGAATATTGATCAGAGGAACTACGAGAGAGCTGAAGATAACTGCCC
TCTAGCTCTCACTGATCTGGGTCGCATAGTGAGATGCAGCCCACGTGAGTTCAGCAACGGTCTAGCGCTG
GGCTTTTAGGCCCGCATGATCGGGCTTTTGTCGGGTGGTCGACGTGTTCACGATTGGGGAGAGCAACGCA
GCAGTTCCTCTTAGTTTAGTCCCACCTCGCCTGTCCAGCAGAGTTCTGACCGGTTTATAAACTCGCTTGC
TGCATCAGACTTGGGACGGCACCACCGTGAACCGTTTTAGAGCTAGAAATAGCAAGTTAAAATAAGGCTA
GTCCGTTATCAACTTGAAAAAGTGGCACCGAGTCGGTGCTTTTTTTCTAGACCCAGCTTTCTTGTACAAA
GTTGGCATTACGCTTGTGTAATTCCTCGAGGGAGGACCAAGCCCGTTATTCTGACAGTTCTGGTGCTCAA
CACATTTATATTTATCAAGGAGCACATTGTTACTCACTGCTAGGAGGGAATCGAACTAGGAATATTGATC
AGAGGAACTACGAGAGAGCTGAAGATAACTGCCCTCTAGCTCTCACTGATCTGGGTCGCATAGTGAGATG
CAGCCCACGTGAGTTCAGCAACGGTCTAGCGCTGGGCTTTTAGGCCCGCATGATCGGGCTTTTGTCGGGT
GGTCGACGTGTTCACGATTGGGGAGAGCAACGCAGCAGTTCCTCTTAGTTTAGTCCCACCTCGCCTGTCC
AGCAGAGTTCTGACCGGTTTATAAACTCGCTTGCTGCATCAGACTTGCACGGTGAATTTGGGCCTTTGTT
TTAGAGCTAGAAATAGCAAGTTAAAATAAGGCTAGTCCGTTATCAACTTGAAAAAGTGGCACCGAGTCGG
TGCTTTTTTTCTAGACCCAGCTTTCTTGTACAAAGTTGGCATTACGCTGAGCGAGGATGCACATGTGACC
GAGGGA
